Addgene plasmid #141009: pENTR-L1-PGK-TKBsd-L2
Purpose: Mutisite Gateway mediated vector construction
Depositing lab: Hideyuki Okano. Depositing organization: Keio University. Publication: A versatile toolbox for knock-in gene targeting based on the Multisite Gateway technology. Yoshimatsu S, Sone T, Nakajima M, Sato T, Okochi R, Ishikawa M, Nakamura M, Sasaki E, Shiozawa S, Okano H. PLoS One. 2019 Aug 27;14(8):e0221164. doi: 10.1371/journal.pone.0221164. eCollection 2019. PubMed 31454364.
Backbone
  Vector backbone: pDONR
  Backbone manufacturer: Thermo Fisher Scientific
  Vector type: Mammalian Expression
Growth in bacteria
  Bacterial resistance: Kanamycin, 50 μg/mL
  Growth temperature: 37°C
  Growth strain: DH5alpha
  Copy number: High Copy
Gene/Insert
  Gene/Insert name: TKBsd
  Species: Synthetic
  Cloning method: Restriction Enzyme; 5′ cloning site Unknown (unknown if destroyed)
Terms and licenses: Academic/Nonprofit Terms; Industry Terms: Not Available to Industry
How to cite: pENTR-L1-PGK-TKBsd-L2 was a gift from Hideyuki Okano (Addgene plasmid # 141009 ; http://n2t.net/addgene:141009 ; RRID:Addgene_141009)
