[The description below was written by a language model from this plasmid's Addgene catalogue record and pLannotate feature annotations shown in this document.]
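Description:
pENTR-L1-PGK-TKBsd-L2 is a Gateway entry clone built on a pDONR-derived backbone, intended as a modular building block for Multisite Gateway assembly of knock-in gene-targeting vectors. It is maintained in E. coli through a high-copy ColE1/pUC-type origin and selected with kanamycin via the aph(3')-Ia resistance gene. The rrnB T1 and T2 transcription terminators lie upstream of the attL1 site, where they shield the cassette from read-through transcription originating in the backbone.

The payload sits between attL1 and attL2, the sites recognised in an LR recombination reaction, so the whole cassette can be transferred directionally into a destination vector carrying matching attR sites. Within these sites, the mouse phosphoglycerate kinase 1 (PGK) promoter drives a synthetic TKBsd open reading frame. The annotation shows a truncated herpes simplex virus thymidine kinase (ΔTK) running across the sequence origin and directly into the Aspergillus terreus blasticidin S deaminase coding sequence, consistent with a fusion protein. A PGK polyadenylation signal follows, preceded by a short hygromycin-resistance fragment that appears to be a cloning remnant rather than a functional gene.

This arrangement gives a positive/negative selection marker for mammalian cells. Blasticidin resistance allows enrichment of cells that have integrated the cassette, while thymidine kinase confers sensitivity to nucleoside analogues such as ganciclovir, allowing counter-selection against cells that retain it. This is useful for identifying marker excision after targeting. The record does not state which destination vectors or homology-arm modules it is paired with, and no recombinase or transposon excision sites are annotated within this entry clone.
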