Features (pLannotate 1.2.2; 11 found; start..end, strand, type, name):
      6..404     +  CDS            BSD: blasticidin S deaminase; Aspergillus terreus BSD; confers resistance to blasticidin
    442..496     +  CDS            HygR (fragment): aminoglycoside phosphotransferase from E. coli confers resistance to hygromycin
    500..774     +  polyA_signal   PGK poly(A) signal (fragment): mouse phosphoglycerate kinase 1 polyadenylation signal
    796..892     -  protein_bind   attL2: mutant version of attL; recombination site for the Gateway® LR reaction LR Clonase™
   1015..1824    +  CDS            KanR: aminoglycoside phosphotransferase; aph(3')-Ia; confers resistance to kanamycin in bacteria or G418 (Geneticin®) in eukaryotes
   1967..2555    +  rep_origin     ori: high-copy-number ColE1/pMB1/pBR322/pUC origin of replication
   2690..2717    -  terminator     rrnB T2 terminator: transcription terminator T2 from the E. coli rrnB gene
   2849..2892    +  terminator     rrnB T1 terminator: Escherichia coli rrnB; transcription terminator T1 from the E. coli rrnB gene
   2948..3044    +  protein_bind   attL1: mutant version of attL; recombination site for the Gateway® LR reaction LR Clonase™
   3054..3553    +  promoter       PGK promoter: mouse phosphoglycerate kinase 1 promoter
   3574..1       +  CDS            ΔTK (fragment) (across the origin): truncated herpes simplex virus thymidine kinase (Salomon et al., 1995) confers sensitivity to nucleoside analogs such as acyclovir or ganciclovir
>Addgene plasmid #141009 | pENTR-L1-PGK-TKBsd-L2 | addgene full sequence | sequence record 307603 | Addgene NGS Result
GATCGATGGCCAAGCCTTTGTCTCAAGAAGAATCCACCCTCATTGAAAGAGCAACGGCTACAATCAACAG
CATCCCCATCTCTGAAGACTACAGCGTCGCCAGCGCAGCTCTCTCTAGCGACGGCCGCATCTTCACTGGT
GTCAATGTATATCATTTTACTGGGGGACCTTGTGCAGAACTCGTGGTGCTGGGCACTGCTGCTGCTGCGG
CAGCTGGCAACCTGACTTGTATCGTCGCGATCGGAAATGAGAACAGGGGCATCTTGAGCCCCTGCGGACG
GTGCCGACAGGTGCTTCTCGATCTGCATCCTGGGATCAAAGCCATAGTGAAGGACAGTGATGGACAGCCG
ACGGCAGTTGGGATTCGTGAATTGCTGCCCTCTGGTTATGTGTGGGAGGGCTAAGGGAGATGGGGGAGGC
TAACTGAGCTCTAGCTTATCGACTCGCCGATAGTGGAAACCGACGCCCCAGCACTCGTCCGAGGGCAAAG
GAATAGTCGAGAAATTGATGATCTATTAAACAATAAAGATGTCCACATGGAAGTTTTTCCTGTCATACTT
TGTTAAGAAGGGTGAGAACAGAGTACCTACATTTTGAATGGAAGGATTGGAGCTACGGGGGTGGGGGTGG
GGTGGGATTAGATAAATGCCTGCTCTTTACTGAAGGCTCTTTACTATTGCTTTATGATAATGTTTCATAG
TTGGATATCATAATTTAAACAAGCAAAACCAAATTAAGGGCCAGCTCATTCCTCCCACTCATGATCTATA
GATCCTCTAGAGTCGAGGGCTGCAGCAGCTTTCTTGTACAAAGTTGGCATTATAAGAAAGCATTGCTTAT
CAATTTGTTGCAACGAACAGGTCACTATCAGTCAAAATAAAATCATTATTTGCCATCCAGCTGCAGCTCT
GGCCCGTGTCTCAAAATCTCTGATGTTACATTGCACAAGATAAAAATATATCATCATGAACAATAAAACT
GTCTGCTTACATAAACAGTAATACAAGGGGTGTTATGAGCCATATTCAACGGGAAACGTCGAGGCCGCGA
TTAAATTCCAACATGGATGCTGATTTATATGGGTATAAATGGGCTCGCGATAATGTCGGGCAATCAGGTG
CGACAATCTATCGCTTGTATGGGAAGCCCGATGCGCCAGAGTTGTTTCTGAAACATGGCAAAGGTAGCGT
TGCCAATGATGTTACAGATGAGATGGTCAGACTAAACTGGCTGACGGAATTTATGCCTCTTCCGACCATC
AAGCATTTTATCCGTACTCCTGATGATGCATGGTTACTCACCACTGCGATCCCCGGAAAAACAGCATTCC
AGGTATTAGAAGAATATCCTGATTCAGGTGAAAATATTGTTGATGCGCTGGCAGTGTTCCTGCGCCGGTT
GCATTCGATTCCTGTTTGTAATTGTCCTTTTAACAGCGATCGCGTATTTCGTCTCGCTCAGGCGCAATCA
CGAATGAATAACGGTTTGGTTGATGCGAGTGATTTTGATGACGAGCGTAATGGCTGGCCTGTTGAACAAG
TCTGGAAAGAAATGCATAAACTTTTGCCATTCTCACCGGATTCAGTCGTCACTCATGGTGATTTCTCACT
TGATAACCTTATTTTTGACGAGGGGAAATTAATAGGTTGTATTGATGTTGGACGAGTCGGAATCGCAGAC
CGATACCAGGATCTTGCCATCCTATGGAACTGCCTCGGTGAGTTTTCTCCTTCATTACAGAAACGGCTTT
TTCAAAAATATGGTATTGATAATCCTGATATGAATAAATTGCAGTTTCATTTGATGCTCGATGAGTTTTT
CTAATCAGAATTGGTTAATTGGTTGTAACACTGGCAGAGCATTACGCTGACTTGACGGGACGGCGCAAGC
TCATGACCAAAATCCCTTAACGTGAGTTTTCGTTCCACTGAGCGTCAGACCCCGTAGAAAAGATCAAAGG
ATCTTCTTGAGATCCTTTTTTTCTGCGCGTAATCTGCTGCTTGCAAACAAAAAAACCACCGCTACCAGCG
GTGGTTTGTTTGCCGGATCAAGAGCTACCAACTCTTTTTCCGAAGGTAACTGGCTTCAGCAGAGCGCAGA
TACCAAATACTGTTCTTCTAGTGTAGCCGTAGTTAGGCCACCACTTCAAGAACTCTGTAGCACCGCCTAC
ATACCTCGCTCTGCTAATCCTGTTACCAGTGGCTGCTGCCAGTGGCGATAAGTCGTGTCTTACCGGGTTG
GACTCAAGACGATAGTTACCGGATAAGGCGCAGCGGTCGGGCTGAACGGGGGGTTCGTGCACACAGCCCA
GCTTGGAGCGAACGACCTACACCGAACTGAGATACCTACAGCGTGAGCTATGAGAAAGCGCCACGCTTCC
CGAAGGGAGAAAGGCGGACAGGTATCCGGTAAGCGGCAGGGTCGGAACAGGAGAGCGCACGAGGGAGCTT
CCAGGGGGAAACGCCTGGTATCTTTATAGTCCTGTCGGGTTTCGCCACCTCTGACTTGAGCGTCGATTTT
TGTGATGCTCGTCAGGGGGGCGGAGCCTATGGAAAAACGCCAGCAACGCGGCCTTTTTACGGTTCCTGGC
CTTTTGCTGGCCTTTTGCTCACATGTTCTTTCCTGCGTTATCCCCTGATTCTGTGGATAACCGTATTACC
GCTAGCCAGGAAGAGTTTGTAGAAACGCAAAAAGGCCATCCGTCAGGATGGCCTTCTGCTTAGTTTGATG
CCTGGCAGTTTATGGCGGGCGTCCTGCCCGCCACCCTCCGGGCCGTTGCTTCACAACGTTCAAATCCGCT
CCCGGCGGATTTGTCCTACTCAGGAGAGCGTTCACCGACAAACAACAGATAAAACGAAAGGCCCAGTCTT
CCGACTGAGCCTTTCGTTTTATTTGATGCCTGGCAGTTCCCTACTCTCGCGTTAACGCTAGCATGGATCT
CGGGCCCCAAATAATGATTTTATTTTGACTGATAGTGACCTGTTCGTTGCAACAAATTGATGAGCAATGC
TTTTTTATAATGCCAACTTTGTACAAAAAAGCAGAATTCTACCGGGTAGGGGAGGCGCTTTTCCCAAGGC
AGTCTGGAGCATGCGCTTTAGCAGCCCCGCTGGGCACTTGGCGCTACACAAGTGGCCTCTGGCCTCGCAC
ACATTCCACATCCACCGGTAGGCGCCAACCGGCTCCGTTCTTTGGTGGCCCCTTCGCGCCACCTTCTACT
CCTCCCCTAGTCAGGAAGTTCCCCCCCGCCCCGCAGCTCGCGTCGTGCAGGACGTGACAAATGGAAGTAG
CACGTCTCACTAGTCTCGTGCAGATGGACAGCACCGCTGAGCAATGGAAGCGGGTAGGCCTTTGGGGCAG
CGGCCAATAGCAGCTTTGCTCCTTCGCTTTCTGGGCTCAGAGGCTGGGAAGGGGTGGGTCCGGGGGCGGG
CTCAGGGGCGGGCTCAGGGGCGGGGCGGGCGCCCGAAGGTCCTCCGGAGGCCCGGCATTCTGCACGCTTC
AAAAGCGCACGTCTGCCGCGCTGTTCTCCTCTTCCTCATCTCCGGGCCTTTCGACCGATCATCAAGCTGA
TCCATGCCCACGCTACTGCGGGTTTATATAGACGGTCCCCACGGGATGGGGAAAACCACCACCACGCAAC
TGCTGGTGGCCCTGGGTTCGCGCGACGATATCGTCTACGTACCCGAGCCGATGACTTACTGGCGGGTGCT
GGGGGCTTCCGAGACAATCGCGAACATCTACACCACACAACACCGCCTCGACCAGGGTGAGATATCGGCC
GGGGACGCGGCGGTGGTAATGACAAGCGCCCAGATAACAATGGGCATGCCTTATGCCGTGACCGACGCCG
TTCTGGCTCCTCATATCGGGGGGGAGGCTGGGAGCTCACATGCCCCGCCCCCGGCCCTCACCCTCATCTT
CGACCGCCATCCCATCGCCGCCCTCCTGTGCTACCCGGCCGCGCGGTACCTTATGGGCAGCATGACCCCC
CAGGCCGTGCTGGCGTTCGTGGCCCTCATCCCGCCGACCTTGCCCGGCACCAACATCGTGCTTGGGGCCC
TTCCGGAGGACAGACACATCGACCGCCTGGCCAAACGCCAGCGCCCCGGCGAGCGGCTGGACCTGGCTAT
GCTGGCTGCGATTCGCCGCGTTTACGGGCTACTTGCCAATACGGTGCGGTATCTGCAGTGCGGCGGGTCG
TGGCGGGAGGACTGGGGACAGCTTTCGGGGACGGCCGTGCCGCCCCAGGGTGCCGAGCCCCAGAGCAACG
CGGGCCCACGACCCCATATCGGGGACACGTTATTTACCCTGTTTCGGGCCCCCGAGTTGCTGGCCCCCAA
CGGCGACCTGTATAACGTGTTTGCCTGGGCCTTGGACGTCTTGGCCAAACGCCTCCGTTCCATGCACGTC
TTTATCCTGGATTACGACCAATCGCCCGCCGGCTGCCGGGACGCCCTGCTGCAACTTACCTCCGGGATGG
TCCAGACCCACGTCACCACCCCCGGCTCCATACCGACGATATGCGACCTGGCGCGCACGTTTGCCC
